LOCUS       Exported 6499 bp ds-DNA circular SYN 12-MAY-2021
DEFINITION  Expresses 3xFLAG-GABARAPL1-EGFP in mammalian cells, for monitoring
            ATG4 activity towards GABARAPL1.
ACCESSION   .
VERSION     .
KEYWORDS    pDEST-CMV 3xFLAG-GABARAPL1-GFP
SOURCE      synthetic DNA construct
  ORGANISM  synthetic DNA construct
REFERENCE   1 (bases 1 to 6499)
  AUTHORS   Agrotis A, Pengo N, Burden JJ, Ketteler R
  TITLE     Redundancy of human ATG4 protease isoforms in autophagy and
            LC3/GABARAP processing revealed in cells.
  JOURNAL   Autophagy. 2019 Jan 21. doi: 10.1080/15548627.2019.1569925.
  PUBMED    30661429
REFERENCE   2 (bases 1 to 6499)
  AUTHORS   .
  TITLE     Direct Submission
  JOURNAL   Exported May 12, 2021 from SnapGene Server 1.1.58
            http://www.snapgene.com
FEATURES             Location/Qualifiers
     source          1..6499
                     /organism="synthetic DNA construct"
                     /mol_type="other DNA"
     primer_bind     complement(48..67)
                     /label=pRS-marker
                     /note="pRS vectors, use to sequence yeast selectable
                     marker"
     enhancer        239..618
                     /label=CMV enhancer
                     /note="human cytomegalovirus immediate early enhancer"
     promoter        619..822
                     /label=CMV promoter
                     /note="human cytomegalovirus (CMV) immediate early
                     promoter"
     primer_bind     773..793
                     /label=CMV-F
                     /note="Human CMV immediate early promoter, forward primer"
     CDS             859..924
                     /codon_start=1
                     /product="three tandem FLAG(R) epitope tags, followed by an
                     enterokinase cleavage site"
                     /label=3xFLAG
                     /translation="DYKDHDGDYKDHDIDYKDDDDK"
     protein_bind    928..952
                     /gene="mutant version of attB"
                     /label=attB1
                     /bound_moiety="BP Clonase(TM)"
                     /note="recombination site for the Gateway(R) BP reaction"
     protein_bind    complement(1307..1331)
                     /gene="mutant version of attB"
                     /label=attB2
                     /bound_moiety="BP Clonase(TM)"
                     /note="recombination site for the Gateway(R) BP reaction"
     CDS             1348..2067
                     /codon_start=1
                     /product="the original enhanced GFP (Yang et al., 1996)"
                     /label=EGFP
                     /note="mammalian codon-optimized"
                     /translation="MVSKGEELFTGVVPILVELDGDVNGHKFSVSGEGEGDATYGKLTL
                     KFICTTGKLPVPWPTLVTTLTYGVQCFSRYPDHMKQHDFFKSAMPEGYVQERTIFFKDD
                     GNYKTRAEVKFEGDTLVNRIELKGIDFKEDGNILGHKLEYNYNSHNVYIMADKQKNGIK
                     VNFKIRHNIEDGSVQLADHYQQNTPIGDGPVLLPDNHYLSTQSALSKDPNEKRDHMVLL
                     EFVTAAGITLGMDELYK"
     CDS             1348..2064
                     /codon_start=1
                     /product="enhanced GFP"
                     /label=EGFP
                     /translation="MVSKGEELFTGVVPILVELDGDVNGHKFSVSGEGEGDATYGKLTL
                     KFICTTGKLPVPWPTLVTTLTYGVQCFSRYPDHMKQHDFFKSAMPEGYVQERTIFFKDD
                     GNYKTRAEVKFEGDTLVNRIELKGIDFKEDGNILGHKLEYNYNSHNVYIMADKQKNGIK
                     VNFKIRHNIEDGSVQLADHYQQNTPIGDGPVLLPDNHYLSTQSALSKDPNEKRDHMVLL
                     EFVTAAGITLGMDELYK"
     primer_bind     complement(1393..1414)
                     /label=EGFP-N
                     /note="EGFP, reverse primer"
     primer_bind     complement(1654..1673)
                     /label=EXFP-R
                     /note="For distinguishing EGFP variants, reverse primer"
     primer_bind     2001..2022
                     /label=EGFP-C
                     /note="EGFP, forward primer"
     primer_bind     complement(2094..2111)
                     /label=BGH-rev
                     /note="Bovine growth hormone terminator, reverse primer.
                     Also called BGH reverse"
     polyA_signal    2100..2324
                     /label=bGH poly(A) signal
                     /note="bovine growth hormone polyadenylation signal"
     rep_origin      2370..2798
                     /direction=RIGHT
                     /label=f1 ori
                     /note="f1 bacteriophage origin of replication; arrow
                     indicates direction of (+) strand synthesis"
     primer_bind     complement(2457..2476)
                     /label=F1ori-R
                     /note="F1 origin, reverse primer"
     primer_bind     2667..2688
                     /label=F1ori-F
                     /note="F1 origin, forward primer"
     primer_bind     complement(2807..2827)
                     /label=pBABE 3'
                     /note="SV40 enhancer, reverse primer for pBABE vectors"
     promoter        2812..3141
                     /label=SV40 promoter
                     /note="SV40 enhancer and early promoter"
     rep_origin      2992..3127
                     /label=SV40 ori
                     /note="SV40 origin of replication"
     primer_bind     3054..3073
                     /label=SV40pro-F
                     /note="SV40 promoter/origin, forward primer"
     CDS             3208..4002
                     /codon_start=1
                     /gene="aph(3')-II (or nptII)"
                     /product="aminoglycoside phosphotransferase from Tn5"
                     /label=NeoR/KanR
                     /note="confers resistance to neomycin, kanamycin, and G418
                     (Geneticin(R))"
                     /translation="MIEQDGLHAGSPAAWVERLFGYDWAQQTIGCSDAAVFRLSAQGRP
                     VLFVKTDLSGALNELQDEAARLSWLATTGVPCAAVLDVVTEAGRDWLLLGEVPGQDLLS
                     SHLAPAEKVSIMADAMRRLHTLDPATCPFDHQAKHRIERARTRMEAGLVDQDDLDEEHQ
                     GLAPAELFARLKARMPDGEDLVVTHGDACLPNIMVENGRFSGFIDCGRLGVADRYQDIA
                     LATRDIAEELGGEWADRFLVLYGIAAPDSQRIAFYRLLDEFF"
     primer_bind     complement(3262..3281)
                     /label=Neo-R
                     /note="Neomycin resistance gene, reverse primer"
     primer_bind     3872..3891
                     /label=Neo-F
                     /note="Neomycin resistance gene, forward primer"
     polyA_signal    4176..4297
                     /label=SV40 poly(A) signal
                     /note="SV40 polyadenylation signal"
     primer_bind     complement(4213..4232)
                     /label=SV40pA-R
                     /note="SV40 polyA, reverse primer"
     primer_bind     4267..4286
                     /label=EBV-rev
                     /note="SV40 polyA terminator, reverse primer"
     primer_bind     complement(4346..4362)
                     /label=M13 rev
                     /note="common sequencing primer, one of multiple similar
                     variants"
     primer_bind     complement(4346..4362)
                     /label=M13 Reverse
                     /note="In lacZ gene. Also called M13-rev"
     primer_bind     complement(4359..4381)
                     /label=M13/pUC Reverse
                     /note="In lacZ gene"
     protein_bind    4370..4386
                     /label=lac operator
                     /bound_moiety="lac repressor encoded by lacI"
                     /note="The lac repressor binds to the lac operator to
                     inhibit transcription in E. coli. This inhibition can be
                     relieved by adding lactose or
                     isopropyl-beta-D-thiogalactopyranoside (IPTG)."
     promoter        complement(4394..4424)
                     /label=lac promoter
                     /note="promoter for the E. coli lac operon"
     protein_bind    4439..4460
                     /label=CAP binding site
                     /bound_moiety="E. coli catabolite activator protein"
                     /note="CAP binding activates transcription in the presence
                     of cAMP."
     primer_bind     complement(4577..4594)
                     /label=L4440
                     /note="L4440 vector, forward primer"
     rep_origin      complement(4748..5336)
                     /direction=LEFT
                     /label=ori
                     /note="high-copy-number ColE1/pMB1/pBR322/pUC origin of
                     replication"
     primer_bind     complement(4828..4847)
                     /label=pBR322ori-F
                     /note="pBR322 origin, forward primer"
     CDS             complement(5507..6367)
                     /codon_start=1
                     /gene="bla"
                     /product="beta-lactamase"
                     /label=AmpR
                     /note="confers resistance to ampicillin, carbenicillin, and
                     related antibiotics"
                     /translation="MSIQHFRVALIPFFAAFCLPVFAHPETLVKVKDAEDQLGARVGYI
                     ELDLNSGKILESFRPEERFPMMSTFKVLLCGAVLSRIDAGQEQLGRRIHYSQNDLVEYS
                     PVTEKHLTDGMTVRELCSAAITMSDNTAANLLLTTIGGPKELTAFLHNMGDHVTRLDRW
                     EPELNEAIPNDERDTTMPVAMATTLRKLLTGELLTLASRQQLIDWMEADKVAGPLLRSA
                     LPAGWFIADKSGAGERGSRGIIAALGPDGKPSRIVVIYTTGSQATMDERNRQIAEIGAS
                     LIKHW"
     primer_bind     6130..6149
                     /label=Amp-R
                     /note="Ampicillin resistance gene, reverse primer"
     promoter        complement(6368..6472)
                     /gene="bla"
                     /label=AmpR promoter
ORIGIN
        1 cgtcgacgga tcgggagatc tcccgatccc ctatggtgca ctctcagtac aatctgctct
       61 gatgccgcat agttaagcca gtatctgctc cctgcttgtg tgttggaggt cgctgagtag
      121 tgcgcgagca aaatttaagc tacaacaagg caaggcttga ccgacaattg catgaagaat
      181 ctgcttaggg ttaggcgttt tgcgctgctt cgcgatgtac gggccagata tacgcgttga
      241 cattgattat tgactagtta ttaatagtaa tcaattacgg ggtcattagt tcatagccca
      301 tatatggagt tccgcgttac ataacttacg gtaaatggcc cgcctggctg accgcccaac
      361 gacccccgcc cattgacgtc aataatgacg tatgttccca tagtaacgcc aatagggact
      421 ttccattgac gtcaatgggt ggagtattta cggtaaactg cccacttggc agtacatcaa
      481 gtgtatcata tgccaagtac gccccctatt gacgtcaatg acggtaaatg gcccgcctgg
      541 cattatgccc agtacatgac cttatgggac tttcctactt ggcagtacat ctacgtatta
      601 gtcatcgcta ttaccatggt gatgcggttt tggcagtaca tcaatgggcg tggatagcgg
      661 tttgactcac ggggatttcc aagtctccac cccattgacg tcaatgggag tttgttttgg
      721 caccaaaatc aacgggactt tccaaaatgt cgtaacaact ccgccccatt gacgcaaatg
      781 ggcggtaggc gtgtacggtg ggaggtctat ataagcagag ctcgtttagt gaaccgtcag
      841 aattgatctg gtaccatgga ctacaaagac catgacggtg attataaaga tcatgacatc
      901 gattacaagg atgacgatga caagcttaca agtttgtaca aaaaagcagg cttaatgaag
      961 ttccagtaca aggaggacca tccctttgag tatcggaaaa aggaaggaga aaagatccgg
     1021 aagaaatatc cggacagggt ccccgtgatt gtagagaagg ctccaaaagc cagggtgcct
     1081 gatctggaca agaggaagta cctagtgccc tctgacctta ctgttggcca gttctacttc
     1141 ttaatccgga agagaatcca cctgagacct gaggacgcct tattcttctt tgtcaacaac
     1201 accatccctc ccaccagtgc taccatgggc caactgtatg aggacaatca tgaggaagac
     1261 tattttctgt atgtggccta cagtgatgag agtgtctatg ggaaataccc agctttcttg
     1321 tacaaagtgg ttcgatctag actcgagatg gtgagcaagg gcgaggagct gttcaccggg
     1381 gtggtgccca tcctggtcga gctggacggc gacgtaaacg gccacaagtt cagcgtgtcc
     1441 ggcgagggcg agggcgatgc cacctacggc aagctgaccc tgaagttcat ctgcaccacc
     1501 ggcaagctgc ccgtgccctg gcccaccctc gtgaccaccc tgacctacgg cgtgcagtgc
     1561 ttcagccgct accccgacca catgaagcag cacgacttct tcaagtccgc catgcccgaa
     1621 ggctacgtcc aggagcgcac catcttcttc aaggacgacg gcaactacaa gacccgcgcc
     1681 gaggtgaagt tcgagggcga caccctggtg aaccgcatcg agctgaaggg catcgacttc
     1741 aaggaggacg gcaacatcct ggggcacaag ctggagtaca actacaacag ccacaacgtc
     1801 tatatcatgg ccgacaagca gaagaacggc atcaaggtga acttcaagat ccgccacaac
     1861 atcgaggacg gcagcgtgca gctcgccgac cactaccagc agaacacccc catcggcgac
     1921 ggccccgtgc tgctgcccga caaccactac ctgagcaccc agtccgccct gagcaaagac
     1981 cccaacgaga agcgcgatca catggtcctg ctggagttcg tgaccgccgc cgggatcact
     2041 ctcggcatgg acgagctgta caagtaatta attaagataa acccgctgat cagcctcgac
     2101 tgtgccttct agttgccagc catctgttgt ttgcccctcc cccgtgcctt ccttgaccct
     2161 ggaaggtgcc actcccactg tcctttccta ataaaatgag gaaattgcat cgcattgtct
     2221 gagtaggtgt cattctattc tggggggtgg ggtggggcag gacagcaagg gggaggattg
     2281 ggaagacaat agcaggcatg ctggggatgc ggtgggctct atggcttctg aggcggaaag
     2341 aaccagctgg ggctctaggg ggtatccccn nnnnnnnnnn nnnnnnnnnn nnnnnnnnnn
     2401 nnnnnnnnnn nnnnnnnnnn nnnnnnnnnn nnnnnnnnnn nnnnnnnnnn nnnnnnnnnn
     2461 nnnnnnnnnn nnnnnnnnnn nnnnnnnnnn nnncnnnnnn nnnnnnnnnn nnnnnnnnnn
     2521 nnnnnnnnnn nnnnnnnnnn nnnnnnnnnn nnnnnnnnnn nnnnnnnnnn nnnnnnnnnn
     2581 nnnnnannnn nnnnnnnnnn nnnnnnnnnn nnnnnnnnnn nnnnnnnnnn nnnnnccttt
     2641 gacgttggag tccacgttct ttaatagtgg actcttgttc caaactggaa caacactcaa
     2701 ccctatctcg gtctattctt ttgatttata agggattttg ccgatttcgg cctattggtt
     2761 aaaaaatgag ctgatttaac aaaaatttaa cgcgaattaa ttctgtggaa tgtgtgtcag
     2821 ttagggtgtg gaaagtcccc aggctcccca gcaggcagaa gtatgcaaag catgcatctc
     2881 aattagtcag caaccaggtg tggaaagtcc ccaggctccc cagcaggcag aagtatgcaa
     2941 agcatgcatc tcaattagtc agcaaccata gtcccgcccc taactccgcc catcccgccc
     3001 ctaactccgc ccagttccgc ccattctccg ccccatggct gactaatttt ttttatttat
     3061 gcagaggccg aggccgcctc tgcctctgag ctattccaga agtagtgagg aggctttttt
     3121 ggaggcctag gcttttgcaa aaagctcccg ggagcttgta tatccatttt cggatctgat
     3181 caagagacag gatgaggatc gtttcgcatg attgaacaag atggattgca cgcaggttct
     3241 ccggccgctt gggtggagag gctattcggc tatgactggg cacaacagac aatcggctgc
     3301 tctgatgccg ccgtgttccg gctgtcagcg caggggcgcc cggttctttt tgtcaagacc
     3361 gacctgtccg gtgccctgaa tgaactgcag gacgaggcag cgcggctatc gtggctggcc
     3421 acgacgggcg ttccttgcgc agctgtgctc gacgttgtca ctgaagcggg aagggactgg
     3481 ctgctattgg gcgaagtgcc ggggcaggat ctcctgtcat ctcaccttgc tcctgccgag
     3541 aaagtatcca tcatggctga tgcaatgcgg cggctgcata cgcttgatcc ggctacctgc
     3601 ccattcgacc accaagcgaa acatcgcatc gagcgagcac gtactcggat ggaagccggt
     3661 cttgtcgatc aggatgatct ggacgaagag catcaggggc tcgcgccagc cgaactgttc
     3721 gccaggctca aggcgcgcat gcccgacggc gaggatctcg tcgtgaccca tggcgatgcc
     3781 tgcttgccga atatcatggt ggaaaatggc cgcttttctg gattcatcga ctgtggccgg
     3841 ctgggtgtgg cggaccgcta tcaggacata gcgttggcta cccgtgatat tgctgaagag
     3901 cttggcggcg aatgggctga ccgcttcctc gtgctttacg gtatcgccgc tcccgattcg
     3961 cagcgcatcg ccttctatcg ccttcttgac gagttcttct gagcgggact ctggggttcg
     4021 aaatgaccga ccaagcgacg cccaacctgc catcacgaga tttcgattcc accgccgcct
     4081 tctatgaaag gttgggcttc ggaatcgttt tccgggacgc cggctggatg atcctccagc
     4141 gcggggatct catgctggag ttcttcgccc accccaactt gtttattgca gcttataatg
     4201 gttacaaata aagcaatagc atcacaaatt tcacaaataa agcatttttt tcactgcatt
     4261 ctagttgtgg tttgtccaaa ctcatcaatg tatcttatca tgtctgtata ccgtcgacct
     4321 ctagctagag cttggcgtaa tcatggtcat agctgtttcc tgtgtgaaat tgttatccgc
     4381 tcacaattcc acacaacata cgagccggaa gcataaagtg taaagcctgg ggtgcctaat
     4441 gagtgagcta actcacatta attgcgttgc gctcactgcc cgctttccag tcgggaaacc
     4501 tgtcgtgcca gctgcattaa tgaatcggcc aacgcgcggg gagaggcggt ttgcgtattg
     4561 ggcgctcttc cgcttcctcg ctcactgact cgctgcgctc ggtcgttcgg ctgcggcgag
     4621 cggtatcagc tcactcaaag gcggtaatac ggttatccac agaatcaggg gataacgcag
     4681 gaaagaacat gtgagcaaaa ggccagcaaa aggccaggaa ccgtaaaaag gccgcgttgc
     4741 tggcgttttt ccataggctc cgcccccctg acgagcatca caaaaatcga cgctcaagtc
     4801 agaggtggcg aaacccgaca ggactataaa gataccaggc gtttccccct ggaagctccc
     4861 tcgtgcgctc tcctgttccg accctgccgc ttaccggata cctgtccgcc tttctccctt
     4921 cgggaagcgt ggcgctttct catagctcac gctgtaggta tctcagttcg gtgtaggtcg
     4981 ttcgctccaa gctgggctgt gtgcacgaac cccccgttca gcccgaccgc tgcgccttat
     5041 ccggtaacta tcgtcttgag tccaacccgg taagacacga cttatcgcca ctggcagcag
     5101 ccactggtaa caggattagc agagcgaggt atgtaggcgg tgctacagag ttcttgaagt
     5161 ggtggcctaa ctacggctac actagaagaa cagtatttgg tatctgcgct ctgctgaagc
     5221 cagttacctt cggaaaaaga gttggtagct cttgatccgg caaacaaacc accgctggta
     5281 gcggtggttt ttttgtttgc aagcagcaga ttacgcgcag aaaaaaagga tctcaagaag
     5341 atcctttgat cttttctacg gggtctgacg ctcagtggaa cgaaaactca cgttaaggga
     5401 ttttggtcat gagattatca aaaaggatct tcacctagat ccttttaaat taaaaatgaa
     5461 gttttaaatc aatctaaagt atatatgagt aaacttggtc tgacagttac caatgcttaa
     5521 tcagtgaggc acctatctca gcgatctgtc tatttcgttc atccatagtt gcctgactcc
     5581 ccgtcgtgta gataactacg atacgggagg gcttaccatc tggccccagt gctgcaatga
     5641 taccgcgaga cccacgctca ccggctccag atttatcagc aataaaccag ccagccggaa
     5701 gggccgagcg cagaagtggt cctgcaactt tatccgcctc catccagtct attaattgtt
     5761 gccgggaagc tagagtaagt agttcgccag ttaatagttt gcgcaacgtt gttgccattg
     5821 ctacaggcat cgtggtgtca cgctcgtcgt ttggtatggc ttcattcagc tccggttccc
     5881 aacgatcaag gcgagttaca tgatccccca tgttgtgcaa aaaagcggtt agctccttcg
     5941 gtcctccgat cgttgtcaga agtaagttgg ccgcagtgtt atcactcatg gttatggcag
     6001 cactgcataa ttctcttact gtcatgccat ccgtaagatg cttttctgtg actggtgagt
     6061 actcaaccaa gtcattctga gaatagtgta tgcggcgacc gagttgctct tgcccggcgt
     6121 caatacggga taataccgcg ccacatagca gaactttaaa agtgctcatc attggaaaac
     6181 gttcttcggg gcgaaaactc tcaaggatct taccgctgtt gagatccagt tcgatgtaac
     6241 ccactcgtgc acccaactga tcttcagcat cttttacttt caccagcgtt tctgggtgag
     6301 caaaaacagg aaggcaaaat gccgcaaaaa agggaataag ggcgacacgg aaatgttgaa
     6361 tactcatact cttccttttt caatattatt gaagcattta tcagggttat tgtctcatga
     6421 gcggatacat atttgaatgt atttagaaaa ataaacaaat aggggttccg cgcacatttc
     6481 cccgaaaagt gccacctga
//
